Addgene plasmid #66461: OPRD1-Tango
Purpose: Expression of G protein-coupled receptors for PRESTO-Tango: parallel receptorome expression and screening via transcriptional output, with transcriptional activation following arrestin translocation
Depositing lab: Bryan Roth. Depositing organization: University of North Carolina at Chapel Hill. Publication: PRESTO-Tango as an open-source resource for interrogation of the druggable human GPCRome. Kroeze WK, Sassano MF, Huang XP, Lansu K, McCorvy JD, Giguere PM, Sciaky N, Roth BL. Nat Struct Mol Biol. 2015 May;22(5):362-9. doi: 10.1038/nsmb.3014. Epub 2015 Apr 20. PubMed 25895059.
Backbone
  Vector backbone: empty Tango
  Backbone size w/o insert (bp): 6632
  Vector type: Mammalian Expression
  Selectable markers: Neomycin (select with G418)
Growth in bacteria
  Bacterial resistance: Ampicillin, 100 μg/mL
  Growth temperature: 37°C
  Growth strain: DH5alpha
  Copy number: High Copy
Gene/Insert
  Gene/Insert name: OPRD1
  Species: H. sapiens (human)
  Insert size (bp): 1116
  Entrez Gene: OPRD1 (a.k.a. DOP, DOR, DOR1, OPRD)
  Promoter: CMV
  Tag / fusion protein: FLAG (N terminal on backbone)
  Cloning method: Restriction Enzyme; 5′ cloning site NotI (not destroyed); 3′ cloning site XhoI (unknown if destroyed)
  Sequencing primers: 5′ CMV-F; 3′ Tet-R
Terms and licenses: Academic/Nonprofit Terms; Industry Terms: Not Available to Industry
Depositor comments: Please note: Most of the PRESTO-Tango vectors do not contain the XhoI cut site downstream of the tTA sequence and instead carry an XbaI site. If you need to perform an XhoI digest we recommend sequencing with a forward primer at the C-terminus of tTA to determine which of the two sites is present. Suggested primer: 5-gagctccacttagacggcgagg-3. Original backbone was pcDNA3.1(+). These plasmids were generated as part of the Illuminating the Druggable Genome (IDG) program sponsored by the NIH Common Fund. The goal of this program is to identify, gather, and distribute information and resources for proteins that currently are not well-studied yet belong to commonly drug-targeted protein families: protein kinases, non-olfactory G-protein coupled receptors (GPCRs), and ion channels. The IDG program is designed to develop fundamental research tools for understudied proteins, elucidate their function, and disseminate the IDG-related resources and data to the greater scientific community.
How to cite: OPRD1-Tango was a gift from Bryan Roth (Addgene plasmid # 66461 ; http://n2t.net/addgene:66461 ; RRID:Addgene_66461)
