[The description below was written by a language model from this plasmid's Addgene catalogue record and pLannotate feature annotations shown in this document.]
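Description:
OPRD1-Tango is a mammalian expression plasmid from the PRESTO-Tango collection, built on an "empty Tango" backbone that derives from pcDNA3.1(+). It is propagated in E. coli through a high-copy ColE1/pUC-type origin with ampicillin selection (AmpR under its own bla promoter) and also carries an f1 origin. For mammalian cells, an SV40 early promoter drives a neomycin phosphotransferase gene followed by an SV40 polyadenylation signal, allowing G418 selection. Small annotated fragments (HIV-1 LTR, ble, lacI, bom) appear to be short backbone remnants or partial matches rather than functional elements.

The payload is a single fusion reading frame driven by the CMV enhancer/promoter and terminated by the bGH poly(A) signal; a T7 promoter lies just upstream. A FLAG epitope contributed by the backbone precedes the 1,116 bp human OPRD1 coding sequence, which encodes the delta opioid receptor, a GPCR for enkephalins that signals by inhibiting adenylate cyclase. Downstream and in the same orientation are TetR and the VP16 activation domain, which together form the tTA transcriptional activator. The feature table leaves the stretch between the receptor and TetR unannotated, so any linker or cleavage elements there are not described in the record.

The stated purpose is receptor expression for PRESTO-Tango, in which ligand-induced arrestin translocation to the receptor is converted into transcriptional activation, giving a G protein-independent readout suited to parallel screening across the GPCRome. The insert was cloned at NotI on the 5′ side. The depositor cautions that the 3′ site downstream of tTA may be XbaI rather than XhoI in most vectors of this series. The plasmid was generated under the NIH Illuminating the Druggable Genome program.
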