Features (pLannotate 1.2.2; 23 found; start..end, strand, type, name):
      1..380     +  enhancer       CMV enhancer: human cytomegalovirus immediate early enhancer
    381..584     +  promoter       CMV promoter: human cytomegalovirus (CMV) immediate early promoter
    580..613     +  LTR            5' LTR (truncated) (fragment): truncated 5' long terminal repeat (LTR) from HIV-1
    629..647     +  promoter       T7 promoter: promoter for bacteriophage T7 RNA polymerase
    806..826     +  CDS            3xFLAG (fragment): three tandem FLAG® epitope tags
    839..1954    +  CDS            OPRD1 (sequence partly withheld): OPRD_HUMAN - Also known as OPRD. Experimental evidence at protein level: Swiss-Prot protein existence level 1. G-protein coupled receptor that functions as receptor for endogenous enkephalins and for a subset of other opioids. Ligand binding causes a conformation change that triggers signaling via guanine nucleotide-binding proteins (G proteins) and modulates the activity of down-stream effectors, such as adenylate cyclase. Signaling leads to the inhibition of adenylate cyclase activity. Inhibits neurotransmitter release by reducing calcium ion currents and increasing potassium ion conductance
   2075..2688    +  CDS            TetR (fragment): tetracycline repressor TetR; tetR from transposon Tn10; TetR binds to the tetracycline operator tetO to inhibit transcription. This inhibition can be relieved by adding tetracycline or doxycycline.
   2840..3073    +  CDS            VP16 AD: transcriptional activation domain of herpes simplex virus protein VP16 (Triezenberg et al., 1988; Cousens et al., 1989); UL48
   3114..3338    +  polyA_signal   bGH poly(A) signal: bovine growth hormone polyadenylation signal
   3342..3363    +  promoter       SV40 promoter (fragment): SV40 enhancer and early promoter
   3384..3812    +  rep_origin     f1 ori (sequence partly withheld): f1 bacteriophage origin of replication; arrow indicates direction of (+) strand synthesis
   3826..4155    +  promoter       SV40 promoter: SV40 enhancer and early promoter
   4222..5013    +  CDS            neo: KKA2_KLEPN - Also known as kan, nptII. Experimental evidence at protein level: Swiss-Prot protein existence level 1. Resistance to kanamycin, neomycin, paromomycin, ribostamycin, butirosin and gentamicin B. From Klebsiella pneumoniae.
   5037..5195    +  CDS            ble (fragment): BLE_KLEPN - Experimental evidence at protein level: Swiss-Prot protein existence level 1. Binding protein with a strong affinity to the bleomycin family of antibiotics. Binds to CL990; an antimitotic-antibiotic compound. From Klebsiella pneumoniae.
   5190..5311    +  polyA_signal   SV40 poly(A) signal: SV40 polyadenylation signal
   5384..5400    -  protein_bind   lac operator: The lac repressor binds to the lac operator to inhibit transcription in E. coli. This inhibition can be relieved by adding lactose or isopropyl-β-D-thiogalactopyranoside (IPTG). lac repressor encoded by lacI
   5408..5438    -  promoter       lac promoter: promoter for the E. coli lac operon
   5453..5474    -  protein_bind   CAP binding site: CAP binding activates transcription in the presence of cAMP. E. coli catabolite activator protein
   5487..5579    -  CDS            lacI (fragment): lac repressor; lacI; The lac repressor binds to the lac operator to inhibit transcription in E. coli. This inhibition can be relieved by adding lactose or isopropyl-β-D-thiogalactopyranoside (IPTG).
   5762..6350    -  rep_origin     ori: high-copy-number ColE1/pMB1/pBR322/pUC origin of replication
   6521..7381    -  CDS            AmpR: β-lactamase; bla; confers resistance to ampicillin, carbenicillin, and related antibiotics
   7382..7486    -  promoter       AmpR promoter: bla
   7545..7597    -  misc_feature   bom (fragment): basis of mobility region from pBR322
>Addgene plasmid #66461 | OPRD1-Tango | addgene full sequence | sequence record 417858 | Addgene NGS Result
GACATTGATTATTGACTAGTTATTAATAGTAATCAATTACGGGGTCATTAGTTCATAGCCCATATATGGA
GTTCCGCGTTACATAACTTACGGTAAATGGCCCGCCTGGCTGACCGCCCAACGACCCCCGCCCATTGACG
TCAATAATGACGTATGTTCCCATAGTAACGCCAATAGGGACTTTCCATTGACGTCAATGGGTGGAGTATT
TACGGTAAACTGCCCACTTGGCAGTACATCAAGTGTATCATATGCCAAGTACGCCCCCTATTGACGTCAA
TGACGGTAAATGGCCCGCCTGGCATTATGCCCAGTACATGACCTTATGGGACTTTCCTACTTGGCAGTAC
ATCTACGTATTAGTCATCGCTATTACCATGGTGATGCGGTTTTGGCAGTACATCAATGGGCGTGGATAGC
GGTTTGACTCACGGGGATTTCCAAGTCTCCACCCCATTGACGTCAATGGGAGTTTGTTTTGGCACCAAAA
TCAACGGGACTTTCCAAAATGTCGTAACAACTCCGCCCCATTGACGCAAATGGGCGGTAGGCGTGTACGG
TGGGAGGTCTATATAAGCAGAGCTCTCTGGCTAACTAGAGAACCCACTGCTTACTGGCTTATCGAAATTA
ATACGACTCACTATAGGGAGACCCAAGCTGGCTAGCGTTTAAACTTAAGCTTGGTACCGAGCTCGGATCC
ACTAGTCCAGTGTGGTGGAATTCTGCAGATATCCAGCACAGTGGCGGCCGCGCCACCATGAAGACGATCA
TCGCCCTGAGCTACATCTTCTGCCTGGTATTCGCCGACTACAAGGACGATGATGACGCCAGCATCGATAT
GGAACCAGCCCCTAGTGCAGGCGCAGAATTGCAGCCCCCTCTGTTTGCCAACGCAAGTGACGCCTACCCT
TCCGCGTGCCCCAGCGCAGGGGCTAACGCCAGCGGCCCTCCGGGGGCAAGAAGCGCTAGC
[840 nt withheld, positions 971-1810]
TTCAAGAGATGTTTTCGGCAGCTGTGTAGGAAGCCTTGTGGGCGACCCGACCCTTCAAGCTTCAGCCGAG
CTCGCGAAGCAACAGCAAGAGAGAGGGTAACCGCCTGTACTCCCAGCGATGGGCCCGGGGGTGGAGCCGC
CGCGATCGATACCGGTGGACGCACCCCACCCAGCCTGGGTCCCCAAGATGAGTCCTGCACCACCGCCAGC
TCCTCCCTGGCCAAGGACACTTCATCGACCGGTGAGAACCTGTACTTCCAGCTAAGATTAGATAAAAGTA
AAGTGATTAACAGCGCATTAGAGCTGCTTAATGAGGTCGGAATCGAAGGTTTAACAACCCGTAAACTCGC
CCAGAAGCTAGGTGTAGAGCAGCCTACATTGTATTGGCATGTAAAAAATAAGCGGGCTTTGCTCGACGCC
TTAGCCATTGAGATGTTAGATAGGCACCATACTCACTTTTGCCCTTTAGAAGGGGAAAGCTGGCAAGATT
TTTTACGTAATAACGCTAAAAGTTTTAGATGTGCTTTACTAAGTCATCGCGATGGAGCAAAAGTACATTT
AGGTACACGGCCTACAGAAAAACAGTATGAAACTCTCGAAAATCAATTAGCCTTTTTATGCCAACAAGGT
TTTTCACTAGAGAATGCATTATATGCACTCAGCGCTGTGGGGCATTTTACTTTAGGTTGCGTATTGGAAG
ATCAAGAGCATCAAGTCGCTAAAGAAGAAAGGGAAACACCTACTACTGATAGTATGCCGCCATTATTACG
ACAAGCTATCGAATTATTTGATCACCAAGGTGCAGAGCCAGCCTTCTTATTCGGCCTTGAATTGATCATA
TGCGGATTAGAAAAACAACTTAAATGTGAAAGTGGGTCCGCGTACAGCCGCGCGCGTACGAAAAACAATT
ACGGGTCTACCATCGAGGGCCTGCTCGATCTCCCGGACGACGACGCCCCCGAAGAGGCGGGGCTGGCGGC
TCCGCGCCTGTCCTTTCTCCCCGCGGGACACACGCGCAGACTGTCGACGGCCCCCCCGACCGATGTCAGC
CTGGGGGACGAGCTCCACTTAGACGGCGAGGACGTGGCGATGGCGCATGCCGACGCGCTAGACGATTTCG
ATCTGGACATGTTGGGGGACGGGGATTCCCCGGGTCCGGGATTTACCCCCCACGACTCCGCCCCCTACGG
CGCTCTGGATATGGCCGACTTCGAGTTTGAGCAGATGTTTACCGATGCCCTTGGAATTGACGAGTACGGT
GGGTAGTCTAGAGGGCCCGTTTAAACCCGCTGATCAGCCTCGACTGTGCCTTCTAGTTGCCAGCCATCTG
TTGTTTGCCCCTCCCCCGTGCCTTCCTTGACCCTGGAAGGTGCCACTCCCACTGTCCTTTCCTAATAAAA
TGAGGAAATTGCATCGCATTGTCTGAGTAGGTGTCATTCTATTCTGGGGGGTGGGGTGGGGCAGGACAGC
AAGGGGGAGGATTGGGAAGACAATAGCAGGCATGCTGGGGATGCGGTGGGCTCTATGGCTTCTGAGGCGG
AAAGAACCAGCTGGGGCTCTAGGGGGTATCCCC
[124 nt withheld, positions 3384-3507]
C
[91 nt withheld, positions 3509-3599]
A
[49 nt withheld, positions 3601-3649]
CCTTTGACGTTGGAGTCCACGTTCTTT
[37 nt withheld, positions 3677-3713]
ACCCTATCTCGGTCTATTCTTTTGATTTATAAGGGATTTTGCCGATTTCGGCCTATTGGTTAAAAAATGA
GCTGATTTAACAAAAATTTAACGCGAATTAATTCTGTGGAATGTGTGTCAGTTAGGGTGTGGAAAGTCCC
CAGGCTCCCCAGCAGGCAGAAGTATGCAAAGCATGCATCTCAATTAGTCAGCAACCAGGTGTGGAAAGTC
CCCAGGCTCCCCAGCAGGCAGAAGTATGCAAAGCATGCATCTCAATTAGTCAGCAACCATAGTCCCGCCC
CTAACTCCGCCCATCCCGCCCCTAACTCCGCCCAGTTCCGCCCATTCTCCGCCCCATGGCTGACTAATTT
TTTTTATTTATGCAGAGGCCGAGGCCGCCTCTGCCTCTGAGCTATTCCAGAAGTAGTGAGGAGGCTTTTT
TGGAGGCCTAGGCTTTTGCAAAAAGCTCCCGGGAGCTTGTATATCCATTTTCGGATCTGATCAAGAGACA
GGATGAGGATCGTTTCGCATGATTGAACAAGATGGATTGCACGCAGGTTCTCCGGCCGCTTGGGTGGAGA
GGCTATTCGGCTATGACTGGGCACAACAGACAATCGGCTGCTCTGATGCCGCCGTGTTCCGGCTGTCAGC
GCAGGGGCGCCCGGTTCTTTTTGTCAAGACCGACCTGTCCGGTGCCCTGAATGAACTGCAGGACGAGGCA
GCGCGGCTATCGTGGCTGGCCACGACGGGCGTTCCTTGCGCAGCTGTGCTCGACGTTGTCACTGAAGCGG
GAAGGGACTGGCTGCTATTGGGCGAAGTGCCGGGGCAGGATCTCCTGTCATCTCACCTTGCTCCTGCCGA
GAAAGTATCCATCATGGCTGATGCAATGCGGCGGCTGCATACGCTTGATCCGGCTACCTGCCCATTCGAC
CACCAAGCGAAACATCGCATCGAGCGAGCACGTACTCGGATGGAAGCCGGTCTTGTCGATCAGGATGATC
TGGACGAAGAGCATCAGGGGCTCGCGCCAGCCGAACTGTTCGCCAGGCTCAAGGCGCGCATGCCCGACGG
CGAGGATCTCGTCGTGACCCATGGCGATGCCTGCTTGCCGAATATCATGGTGGAAAATGGCCGCTTTTCT
GGATTCATCGACTGTGGCCGGCTGGGTGTGGCGGACCGCTATCAGGACATAGCGTTGGCTACCCGTGATA
TTGCTGAAGAGCTTGGCGGCGAATGGGCTGACCGCTTCCTCGTGCTTTACGGTATCGCCGCTCCCGATTC
GCAGCGCATCGCCTTCTATCGCCTTCTTGACGAGTTCTTCTGAGCGGGACTCTGGGGTTCGAAATGACCG
ACCAAGCGACGCCCAACCTGCCATCACGAGATTTCGATTCCACCGCCGCCTTCTATGAAAGGTTGGGCTT
CGGAATCGTTTTCCGGGACGCCGGCTGGATGATCCTCCAGCGCGGGGATCTCATGCTGGAGTTCTTCGCC
CACCCCAACTTGTTTATTGCAGCTTATAATGGTTACAAATAAAGCAATAGCATCACAAATTTCACAAATA
AAGCATTTTTTTCACTGCATTCTAGTTGTGGTTTGTCCAAACTCATCAATGTATCTTATCATGTCTGTAT
ACCGTCGACCTCTAGCTAGAGCTTGGCGTAATCATGGTCATAGCTGTTTCCTGTGTGAAATTGTTATCCG
CTCACAATTCCACACAACATACGAGCCGGAAGCATAAAGTGTAAAGCCTGGGGTGCCTAATGAGTGAGCT
AACTCACATTAATTGCGTTGCGCTCACTGCCCGCTTTCCAGTCGGGAAACCTGTCGTGCCAGCTGCATTA
ATGAATCGGCCAACGCGCGGGGAGAGGCGGTTTGCGTATTGGGCGCTCTTCCGCTTCCTCGCTCACTGAC
TCGCTGCGCTCGGTCGTTCGGCTGCGGCGAGCGGTATCAGCTCACTCAAAGGCGGTAATACGGTTATCCA
CAGAATCAGGGGATAACGCAGGAAAGAACATGTGAGCAAAAGGCCAGCAAAAGGCCAGGAACCGTAAAAA
GGCCGCGTTGCTGGCGTTTTTCCATAGGCTCCGCCCCCCTGACGAGCATCACAAAAATCGACGCTCAAGT
CAGAGGTGGCGAAACCCGACAGGACTATAAAGATACCAGGCGTTTCCCCCTGGAAGCTCCCTCGTGCGCT
CTCCTGTTCCGACCCTGCCGCTTACCGGATACCTGTCCGCCTTTCTCCCTTCGGGAAGCGTGGCGCTTTC
TCATAGCTCACGCTGTAGGTATCTCAGTTCGGTGTAGGTCGTTCGCTCCAAGCTGGGCTGTGTGCACGAA
CCCCCCGTTCAGCCCGACCGCTGCGCCTTATCCGGTAACTATCGTCTTGAGTCCAACCCGGTAAGACACG
ACTTATCGCCACTGGCAGCAGCCACTGGTAACAGGATTAGCAGAGCGAGGTATGTAGGCGGTGCTACAGA
GTTCTTGAAGTGGTGGCCTAACTACGGCTACACTAGAAGAACAGTATTTGGTATCTGCGCTCTGCTGAAG
CCAGTTACCTTCGGAAAAAGAGTTGGTAGCTCTTGATCCGGCAAACAAACCACCGCTGGTAGCGGTGGTT
TTTTTGTTTGCAAGCAGCAGATTACGCGCAGAAAAAAAGGATCTCAAGAAGATCCTTTGATCTTTTCTAC
GGGGTCTGACGCTCAGTGGAACGAAAACTCACGTTAAGGGATTTTGGTCATGAGATTATCAAAAAGGATC
TTCACCTAGATCCTTTTAAATTAAAAATGAAGTTTTAAATCAATCTAAAGTATATATGAGTAAACTTGGT
CTGACAGTTACCAATGCTTAATCAGTGAGGCACCTATCTCAGCGATCTGTCTATTTCGTTCATCCATAGT
TGCCTGACTCCCCGTCGTGTAGATAACTACGATACGGGAGGGCTTACCATCTGGCCCCAGTGCTGCAATG
ATACCGCGAGACCCACGCTCACCGGCTCCAGATTTATCAGCAATAAACCAGCCAGCCGGAAGGGCCGAGC
GCAGAAGTGGTCCTGCAACTTTATCCGCCTCCATCCAGTCTATTAATTGTTGCCGGGAAGCTAGAGTAAG
TAGTTCGCCAGTTAATAGTTTGCGCAACGTTGTTGCCATTGCTACAGGCATCGTGGTGTCACGCTCGTCG
TTTGGTATGGCTTCATTCAGCTCCGGTTCCCAACGATCAAGGCGAGTTACATGATCCCCCATGTTGTGCA
AAAAAGCGGTTAGCTCCTTCGGTCCTCCGATCGTTGTCAGAAGTAAGTTGGCCGCAGTGTTATCACTCAT
GGTTATGGCAGCACTGCATAATTCTCTTACTGTCATGCCATCCGTAAGATGCTTTTCTGTGACTGGTGAG
TACTCAACCAAGTCATTCTGAGAATAGTGTATGCGGCGACCGAGTTGCTCTTGCCCGGCGTCAATACGGG
ATAATACCGCGCCACATAGCAGAACTTTAAAAGTGCTCATCATTGGAAAACGTTCTTCGGGGCGAAAACT
CTCAAGGATCTTACCGCTGTTGAGATCCAGTTCGATGTAACCCACTCGTGCACCCAACTGATCTTCAGCA
TCTTTTACTTTCACCAGCGTTTCTGGGTGAGCAAAAACAGGAAGGCAAAATGCCGCAAAAAAGGGAATAA
GGGCGACACGGAAATGTTGAATACTCATACTCTTCCTTTTTCAATATTATTGAAGCATTTATCAGGGTTA
TTGTCTCATGAGCGGATACATATTTGAATGTATTTAGAAAAATAAACAAATAGGGGTTCCGCGCACATTT
CCCCGAAAAGTGCCACCTGACGTCGACGGATCGGGAGATCTCCCGATCCCCTATGGTGCACTCTCAGTAC
AATCTGCTCTGATGCCGCATAGTTAAGCCAGTATCTGCTCCCTGCTTGTGTGTTGGAGGTCGCTGAGTAG
TGCGCGAGCAAAATTTAAGCTACAACAAGGCAAGGCTTGACCGACAATTGCATGAAGAATCTGCTTAGGG
TTAGGCGTTTTGCGCTGCTTCGCGATGTACGGGCCAGATATACGCGTT
