>Addgene plasmid #66461 | OPRD1-Tango | depositor partial sequence | sequence record 113535 | empty Tango
GACGGATCGGGAGATCTCCCGATCCCCTATGGTGCACTCTCAGTACAATCTGCTCTGATGCCGCATAGTT
AAGCCAGTATCTGCTCCCTGCTTGTGTGTTGGAGGTCGCTGAGTAGTGCGCGAGCAAAATTTAAGCTACA
ACAAGGCAAGGCTTGACCGACAATTGCATGAAGAATCTGCTTAGGGTTAGGCGTTTTGCGCTGCTTCGCG
ATGTACGGGCCAGATATACGCGTTGACATTGATTATTGACTAGTTATTAATAGTAATCAATTACGGGGTC
ATTAGTTCATAGCCCATATATGGAGTTCCGCGTTACATAACTTACGGTAAATGGCCCGCCTGGCTGACCG
CCCAACGACCCCCGCCCATTGACGTCAATAATGACGTATGTTCCCATAGTAACGCCAATAGGGACTTTCC
ATTGACGTCAATGGGTGGAGTATTTACGGTAAACTGCCCACTTGGCAGTACATCAAGTGTATCATATGCC
AAGTACGCCCCCTATTGACGTCAATGACGGTAAATGGCCCGCCTGGCATTATGCCCAGTACATGACCTTA
TGGGACTTTCCTACTTGGCAGTACATCTACGTATTAGTCATCGCTATTACCATGGTGATGCGGTTTTGGC
AGTACATCAATGGGCGTGGATAGCGGTTTGACTCACGGGGATTTCCAAGTCTCCACCCCATTGACGTCAA
TGGGAGTTTGTTTTGGCACCAAAATCAACGGGACTTTCCAAAATGTCGTAACAACTCCGCCCCATTGACG
CAAATGGGCGGTAGGCGTGTACGGTGGGAGGTCTATATAAGCAGAGCTCTCTGGCTAACTAGAGAACCCA
CTGCTTACTGGCTTATCGAAATTAATACGACTCACTATAGGGAGACCCAAGCTGGCTAGCGTTTAAACTT
AAGCTTGGTACCGAGCTCGGATCCACTAGTCCAGTGTGGTGGAATTCTGCAGATATCCAGCACAGTGGCG
GCCGCGCCACCATGAAGACGATCATCGCCCTGAGCTACATCTTCTGCCTGGTATTCGCCGACTACAAGGA
CGATGATGACGCCAGCATCGATACCGGTGGACGCACCCCACCCAGCCTGGGTCCCCAAGATGAGTCCTGC
ACCACCGCCAGCTCCTCCCTGGCCAAGGACACTTCATCGACCGGTGAGAACCTGTACTTCCAGCTAAGAT
TAGATAAAAGTAAAGTGATTAACAGCGCATTAGAGCTGCTTAATGAGGTCGGAATCGAAGGTTTAACAAC
CCGTAAACTCGCCCAGAAGCTAGGTGTAGAGCAGCCTACATTGTATTGGCATGTAAAAAATAAGCGGGCT
TTGCTCGACGCCTTAGCCATTGAGATGTTAGATAGGCACCATACTCACTTTTGCCCTTTAGAAGGGGAAA
GCTGGCAAGATTTTTTACGTAATAACGCTAAAAGTTTTAGATGTGCTTTACTAAGTCATCGCGATGGAGC
AAAAGTACATTTAGGTACACGGCCTACAGAAAAACAGTATGAAACTCTCGAAAATCAATTAGCCTTTTTA
TGCCAACAAGGTTTTTCACTAGAGAATGCATTATATGCACTCAGCGCTGTGGGGCATTTTACTTTAGGTT
GCGTATTGGAAGATCAAGAGCATCAAGTCGCTAAAGAAGAAAGGGAAACACCTACTACTGATAGTATGCC
GCCATTATTACGACAAGCTATCGAATTATTTGATCACCAAGGTGCAGAGCCAGCCTTCTTATTCGGCCTT
GAATTGATCATATGCGGATTAGAAAAACAACTTAAATGTGAAAGTGGGTCCGCGTACAGCCGCGCGCGTA
CGAAAAACAATTACGGGTCTACCATCGAGGGCCTGCTCGATCTCCCGGACGACGACGCCCCCGAAGAGGC
GGGGCTGGCGGCTCCGCGCCTGTCCTTTCTCCCCGCGGGACACACGCGCAGACTGTCGACGGCCCCCCCG
ACCGATGTCAGCCTGGGGGACGAGCTCCACTTAGACGGCGAGGACGTGGCGATGGCGCATGCCGACGCGC
TAGACGATTTCGATCTGGACATGTTGGGGGACGGGGATTCCCCGGGTCCGGGATTTACCCCCCACGACTC
CGCCCCCTACGGCGCTCTGGATATGGCCGACTTCGAGTTTGAGCAGATGTTTACCGATGCCCTTGGAATT
GACGAGTACGGTGGGTAGCTCGAGTCTAGAGGGCCCGTTTAAACCCGCTGATCAGCCTCGACTGTGCCTT
CTAGTTGCCAGCCATCTGTTGTTTGCCCCTCCCCCGTGCCTTCCTTGACCCTGGAAGGTGCCACTCCCAC
TGTCCTTTCCTAATAAAATGAGGAAATTGCATCGCATTGTCTGAGTAGGTGTCATTCTATTCTGGGGGGT
GGGGTGGGGCAGGACAGCAAGGGGGAGGATTGGGAAGACAATAGCAGGCATGCTGGGGATGCGGTGGGCT
CTATGGCTTCTGAGGCGGAAAGAACCAGCTGGGGCTCTAGGGGGTATCCCC
[124 nt withheld, positions 2502-2625]
C
[91 nt withheld, positions 2627-2717]
A
[49 nt withheld, positions 2719-2767]
CCTTTGACGTTGGAGTCCACGTTCTTT
[37 nt withheld, positions 2795-2831]
ACCCTATCTCGGTCTATTCTTTTGATTTATAAGGGATTTTGCCGATTTCGGCCTATTGGTTAAAAAATGA
GCTGATTTAACAAAAATTTAACGCGAATTAATTCTGTGGAATGTGTGTCAGTTAGGGTGTGGAAAGTCCC
CAGGCTCCCCAGCAGGCAGAAGTATGCAAAGCATGCATCTCAATTAGTCAGCAACCAGGTGTGGAAAGTC
CCCAGGCTCCCCAGCAGGCAGAAGTATGCAAAGCATGCATCTCAATTAGTCAGCAACCATAGTCCCGCCC
CTAACTCCGCCCATCCCGCCCCTAACTCCGCCCAGTTCCGCCCATTCTCCGCCCCATGGCTGACTAATTT
TTTTTATTTATGCAGAGGCCGAGGCCGCCTCTGCCTCTGAGCTATTCCAGAAGTAGTGAGGAGGCTTTTT
TGGAGGCCTAGGCTTTTGCAAAAAGCTCCCGGGAGCTTGTATATCCATTTTCGGATCTGATCAAGAGACA
GGATGAGGATCGTTTCGCATGATTGAACAAGATGGATTGCACGCAGGTTCTCCGGCCGCTTGGGTGGAGA
GGCTATTCGGCTATGACTGGGCACAACAGACAATCGGCTGCTCTGATGCCGCCGTGTTCCGGCTGTCAGC
GCAGGGGCGCCCGGTTCTTTTTGTCAAGACCGACCTGTCCGGTGCCCTGAATGAACTGCAGGACGAGGCA
GCGCGGCTATCGTGGCTGGCCACGACGGGCGTTCCTTGCGCAGCTGTGCTCGACGTTGTCACTGAAGCGG
GAAGGGACTGGCTGCTATTGGGCGAAGTGCCGGGGCAGGATCTCCTGTCATCTCACCTTGCTCCTGCCGA
GAAAGTATCCATCATGGCTGATGCAATGCGGCGGCTGCATACGCTTGATCCGGCTACCTGCCCATTCGAC
CACCAAGCGAAACATCGCATCGAGCGAGCACGTACTCGGATGGAAGCCGGTCTTGTCGATCAGGATGATC
TGGACGAAGAGCATCAGGGGCTCGCGCCAGCCGAACTGTTCGCCAGGCTCAAGGCGCGCATGCCCGACGG
CGAGGATCTCGTCGTGACCCATGGCGATGCCTGCTTGCCGAATATCATGGTGGAAAATGGCCGCTTTTCT
GGATTCATCGACTGTGGCCGGCTGGGTGTGGCGGACCGCTATCAGGACATAGCGTTGGCTACCCGTGATA
TTGCTGAAGAGCTTGGCGGCGAATGGGCTGACCGCTTCCTCGTGCTTTACGGTATCGCCGCTCCCGATTC
GCAGCGCATCGCCTTCTATCGCCTTCTTGACGAGTTCTTCTGAGCGGGACTCTGGGGTTCGAAATGACCG
ACCAAGCGACGCCCAACCTGCCATCACGAGATTTCGATTCCACCGCCGCCTTCTATGAAAGGTTGGGCTT
CGGAATCGTTTTCCGGGACGCCGGCTGGATGATCCTCCAGCGCGGGGATCTCATGCTGGAGTTCTTCGCC
CACCCCAACTTGTTTATTGCAGCTTATAATGGTTACAAATAAAGCAATAGCATCACAAATTTCACAAATA
AAGCATTTTTTTCACTGCATTCTAGTTGTGGTTTGTCCAAACTCATCAATGTATCTTATCATGTCTGTAT
ACCGTCGACCTCTAGCTAGAGCTTGGCGTAATCATGGTCATAGCTGTTTCCTGTGTGAAATTGTTATCCG
CTCACAATTCCACACAACATACGAGCCGGAAGCATAAAGTGTAAAGCCTGGGGTGCCTAATGAGTGAGCT
AACTCACATTAATTGCGTTGCGCTCACTGCCCGCTTTCCAGTCGGGAAACCTGTCGTGCCAGCTGCATTA
ATGAATCGGCCAACGCGCGGGGAGAGGCGGTTTGCGTATTGGGCGCTCTTCCGCTTCCTCGCTCACTGAC
TCGCTGCGCTCGGTCGTTCGGCTGCGGCGAGCGGTATCAGCTCACTCAAAGGCGGTAATACGGTTATCCA
CAGAATCAGGGGATAACGCAGGAAAGAACATGTGAGCAAAAGGCCAGCAAAAGGCCAGGAACCGTAAAAA
GGCCGCGTTGCTGGCGTTTTTCCATAGGCTCCGCCCCCCTGACGAGCATCACAAAAATCGACGCTCAAGT
CAGAGGTGGCGAAACCCGACAGGACTATAAAGATACCAGGCGTTTCCCCCTGGAAGCTCCCTCGTGCGCT
CTCCTGTTCCGACCCTGCCGCTTACCGGATACCTGTCCGCCTTTCTCCCTTCGGGAAGCGTGGCGCTTTC
TCATAGCTCACGCTGTAGGTATCTCAGTTCGGTGTAGGTCGTTCGCTCCAAGCTGGGCTGTGTGCACGAA
CCCCCCGTTCAGCCCGACCGCTGCGCCTTATCCGGTAACTATCGTCTTGAGTCCAACCCGGTAAGACACG
ACTTATCGCCACTGGCAGCAGCCACTGGTAACAGGATTAGCAGAGCGAGGTATGTAGGCGGTGCTACAGA
GTTCTTGAAGTGGTGGCCTAACTACGGCTACACTAGAAGAACAGTATTTGGTATCTGCGCTCTGCTGAAG
CCAGTTACCTTCGGAAAAAGAGTTGGTAGCTCTTGATCCGGCAAACAAACCACCGCTGGTAGCGGTTTTT
TTGTTTGCAAGCAGCAGATTACGCGCAGAAAAAAAGGATCTCAAGAAGATCCTTTGATCTTTTCTACGGG
GTCTGACGCTCAGTGGAACGAAAACTCACGTTAAGGGATTTTGGTCATGAGATTATCAAAAAGGATCTTC
ACCTAGATCCTTTTAAATTAAAAATGAAGTTTTAAATCAATCTAAAGTATATATGAGTAAACTTGGTCTG
ACAGTTACCAATGCTTAATCAGTGAGGCACCTATCTCAGCGATCTGTCTATTTCGTTCATCCATAGTTGC
CTGACTCCCCGTCGTGTAGATAACTACGATACGGGAGGGCTTACCATCTGGCCCCAGTGCTGCAATGATA
CCGCGAGACCCACGCTCACCGGCTCCAGATTTATCAGCAATAAACCAGCCAGCCGGAAGGGCCGAGCGCA
GAAGTGGTCCTGCAACTTTATCCGCCTCCATCCAGTCTATTAATTGTTGCCGGGAAGCTAGAGTAAGTAG
TTCGCCAGTTAATAGTTTGCGCAACGTTGTTGCCATTGCTACAGGCATCGTGGTGTCACGCTCGTCGTTT
GGTATGGCTTCATTCAGCTCCGGTTCCCAACGATCAAGGCGAGTTACATGATCCCCCATGTTGTGCAAAA
AAGCGGTTAGCTCCTTCGGTCCTCCGATCGTTGTCAGAAGTAAGTTGGCCGCAGTGTTATCACTCATGGT
TATGGCAGCACTGCATAATTCTCTTACTGTCATGCCATCCGTAAGATGCTTTTCTGTGACTGGTGAGTAC
TCAACCAAGTCATTCTGAGAATAGTGTATGCGGCGACCGAGTTGCTCTTGCCCGGCGTCAATACGGGATA
ATACCGCGCCACATAGCAGAACTTTAAAAGTGCTCATCATTGGAAAACGTTCTTCGGGGCGAAAACTCTC
AAGGATCTTACCGCTGTTGAGATCCAGTTCGATGTAACCCACTCGTGCACCCAACTGATCTTCAGCATCT
TTTACTTTCACCAGCGTTTCTGGGTGAGCAAAAACAGGAAGGCAAAATGCCGCAAAAAAGGGAATAAGGG
CGACACGGAAATGTTGAATACTCATACTCTTCCTTTTTCAATATTATTGAAGCATTTATCAGGGTTATTG
TCTCATGAGCGGATACATATTTGAATGTATTTAGAAAAATAAACAAATAGGGGTTCCGCGCACATTTCCC
CGAAAAGTGCCACCTGACGTC
