>Addgene plasmid #66461 | OPRD1-Tango | depositor partial sequence | sequence record 113536 | OPRD1
ATGGAACCAGCCCCTAGTGCAGGCGCAGAATTGCAGCCCCCTCTGTTTGCCAACGCAAGTGACGCCTACC
CTTCCGCGTGCCCCAGCGCAGGGGCTAACGCCAGCGGCCCTCCGGGGGCAAGAAGCGCTAGC
[840 nt withheld, positions 133-972]
TTCAAGAGATGTTTTCGGCAGCTGTGTAGGAAGCCTTGTGGGCGACCCGACCCTTCAAGCTTCAGCCGAG
CTCGCGAAGCAACAGCAAGAGAGAGGGTAACCGCCTGTACTCCCAGCGATGGGCCCGGGGGTGGAGCCGC
CGCG
