>Addgene plasmid #66461 | OPRD1-Tango | addgene partial sequence | sequence record 120389 | CMV-F 5'-CGCAAATGGGCGGTAGGCGTG-3'
GCTCTCTGGCTAACTAGAGAAACCCACTGCCTTACTGGGCTTATCGAAATTAATACGACTCACTATAGGG
AGACCCAAGCTGGCTAGCGTTTAAACTTAAGCTTGGTACCGAGCTCGGATCCACTAGTCCAGTGTGGTGG
AATTCTGCAGATATCCAGCACAGTGGCGGCCGCGCCACCATGAAGACGATCATCGCCCTGAGCTACATCT
TCTGCCTGGTATTCGCCGACTACAAGGACGATGATGACGCCAGCATCGATATGGAACCAGCCCCTAGTGC
AGGCGCAGAATTGCAGCCCCCTCTGTTTGCCAACGCAAGTGACGCCTACCCTTCCGCGTGCCCCAGCGCA
GGGGCTAACGCCAGCGGCCCTCCGGGGGCAAGAAGCGCTAGC
[509 nt withheld, positions 393-901]
A
