>Addgene plasmid #66461 | OPRD1-Tango | addgene partial sequence | sequence record 120390 | Tet-R 5'-GGCGAGTTTACGGGTTGTTA-3'
GCTCTAATGCGCTGTTAATCACTTTACTTTTATCTAATCTTAGCTGGAAGTACAGGTTCTCACCGGTCGA
TGAAGTGTCCTTGGCCAGGGAGGAGCTGGCGGTGGTGCAGGACTCATCTTGGGGACCCAGGCTGGGTGGG
GTGCGTCCACCGGTATCGATCGCGGCGGCTCCACCCCCGGGCCCATCGCTGGGAGTACAGGCGGTTACCC
TCTCTCTTGCTGTTGCTTCGCGAGCTCGGCTGAAGCTTGAAGGGTCGGGTCGCCCACAAGGCTTCCTACA
CAGCTGCCGAAAACATCTCTTGAA
[712 nt withheld, positions 305-1016]
